Addgene plasmid #177217: mU6-sgSik1_1st-hU6-sgSik3_2nd
Purpose: Expresses a Sik3-targeting and a non-targeting gRNAs and Cre-recombinase
Depositing lab: Monte Winslow. Depositing organization: Stanford University.
Backbone
  Vector backbone: pLL3.3
  Vector type: Lentiviral
Growth in bacteria
  Bacterial resistance: Ampicillin, 100 μg/mL
  Growth temperature: 37°C
  Growth strain: NEB Stable
  Copy number: High Copy
Gene/Insert
  Gene/Insert name: sgSik1_1st/sgSik3_2nd
  gRNA/shRNA sequence: GATCATGTCGGAGTTCAGTG/GTTCAAACAGATCGTCACAG
  Species: M. musculus (mouse)
  Promoter: mU6/hU6
  Cloning method: Gibson Cloning
Terms and licenses: Academic/Nonprofit Terms; Industry Terms: Not Available to Industry
How to cite: mU6-sgSik1_1st-hU6-sgSik3_2nd was a gift from Monte Winslow (Addgene plasmid # 177217 ; http://n2t.net/addgene:177217 ; RRID:Addgene_177217)
