[The description below was written by a language model from this plasmid's Addgene catalogue record and pLannotate feature annotations shown in this document.]
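Description:
mU6-sgSik1_1st-hU6-sgSik3_2nd is an 8,248-nt lentiviral transfer plasmid built on the pLL3.3 backbone that delivers two guide RNAs together with Cre recombinase. It is maintained in bacteria through a high-copy ColE1/pUC-type origin and an ampicillin resistance gene (β-lactamase with its own promoter). The viral portion has a CMV enhancer/promoter fused to a truncated HIV-1 5' LTR, which drives transcription of the viral genome in packaging cells. This is followed by the Ψ packaging signal with a gag fragment, the Rev response element for Rev-dependent nuclear export, and the cPPT/CTS element. A second truncated LTR, preceded by a nef-derived fragment that spans the plasmid origin, closes the provirus at the 3' end.

Between these elements lies the payload. A mouse U6 promoter and a human U6 promoter, both RNA polymerase III promoters, are arranged in tandem, each driving one guide RNA; using two different promoters reduces sequence repetition within the vector. By the construct name and insert field, the first position carries a guide against mouse Sik1 and the second a guide against mouse Sik3. The catalogue purpose line instead describes a Sik3-targeting guide paired with a non-targeting guide, a discrepancy the record does not resolve. Downstream, the mouse PGK promoter drives Cre, followed by a WPRE to enhance transcript expression. The vector encodes no Cas9, so the nuclease must be supplied separately, for example from a Cre-activated allele in the target cells. The record does not state the experimental system, but the design suits combined Cre-mediated recombination of loxP-flanked alleles and CRISPR targeting of these kinase genes in transduced mouse cells.
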