Features (pLannotate 1.2.2; 21 found; start..end, strand, type, name):
     69..249     +  LTR            5' LTR (truncated): truncated 5' long terminal repeat (LTR) from HIV-1
    311..899     -  rep_origin     ori: high-copy-number ColE1/pMB1/pBR322/pUC origin of replication
   1070..1930    -  CDS            AmpR: β-lactamase; bla; confers resistance to ampicillin, carbenicillin, and related antibiotics
   1931..2035    -  promoter       AmpR promoter: bla
   2094..2146    -  misc_feature   bom (fragment): basis of mobility region from pBR322
   2301..2680    +  enhancer       CMV enhancer: human cytomegalovirus immediate early enhancer
   2681..2880    +  promoter       CMV promoter: human cytomegalovirus (CMV) immediate early promoter
   2898..3078    +  LTR            5' LTR (truncated): truncated 5' long terminal repeat (LTR) from HIV-1
   3125..3250    +  misc_feature   HIV-1 Ψ: packaging signal of human immunodeficiency virus type 1
   3234..3572    +  CDS            HIV-1 gag (fragment): gag protein from human immunodeficiency virus 1; gag
   3747..3980    +  misc_feature   RRE: The Rev response element (RRE) of HIV-1 allows for Rev-dependent mRNA export from the nucleus to the cytoplasm.
   4357..4457    +  CDS            Rev (fragment): human immunodeficiency virus 1 (HIV-1) Rev protein; rev; enhances nuclear export of unspliced and incompletely spliced viral mRNAs
   4507..4624    +  misc_feature   cPPT/CTS: central polypurine tract and central termination sequence of HIV-1
   4706..5008    +  promoter       U6 promoter: RNA polymerase III promoter for mouse U6 snRNA (Das et al., 1988)
   5182..5419    +  promoter       U6 promoter: RNA polymerase III promoter for human U6 snRNA
   5592..6084    +  promoter       PGK promoter: mouse phosphoglycerate kinase 1 promoter
   6114..7144    +  CDS            Cre (fragment): site-specific recombinase Cre is a site-specific recombinase from bacteriophage P1. Recombination occurs at loxP sequences.
   7177..7200    +  misc_feature   MCS (fragment): pBluescript multiple cloning site
   7200..7788    +  misc_feature   WPRE: woodchuck hepatitis virus posttranscriptional regulatory element
   7789..7808    +  misc_feature   MCS (fragment): pBluescript multiple cloning site
   7810..62      +  CDS            nef (fragment) (across the origin): NEF_HV1LA - Experimental evidence at protein level: Swiss-Prot protein existence level 1. Extracellular Nef protein targets CD4(+) T-lymphocytes for apoptosis by interacting with CXCR4 surface receptors. From Human immunodeficiency virus type 1 group M subtype B (isolate Lai) (HIV-1).
>Addgene plasmid #177217 | mU6-sgSik1_1st-hU6-sgSik3_2nd | addgene full sequence | sequence record 350029 | Addgene NGS Result
TAGAGTGGAGGTTTGACAGCCGCCTAGCATTTCATCACATGGCCCGAGAGCTGCATCCGGACTGTACTGG
GTCTCTCTGGTTAGACCAGATCTGAGCCTGGGAGCTCTCTGGCTAACTAGGGAACCCACTGCTTAAGCCT
CAATAAAGCTTGCCTTGAGTGCTTCAAGTAGTGTGTGCCCGTCTGTTGTGTGACTCTGGTAACTAGAGAT
CCCTCAGACCCTTTTAGTCAGTGTGGAAAATCTCTAGCAGCATGTGAGCAAAAGGCCAGCAAAAGGCCAG
GAACCGTAAAAAGGCCGCGTTGCTGGCGTTTTTCCATAGGCTCCGCCCCCCTGACGAGCATCACAAAAAT
CGACGCTCAAGTCAGAGGTGGCGAAACCCGACAGGACTATAAAGATACCAGGCGTTTCCCCCTGGAAGCT
CCCTCGTGCGCTCTCCTGTTCCGACCCTGCCGCTTACCGGATACCTGTCCGCCTTTCTCCCTTCGGGAAG
CGTGGCGCTTTCTCATAGCTCACGCTGTAGGTATCTCAGTTCGGTGTAGGTCGTTCGCTCCAAGCTGGGC
TGTGTGCACGAACCCCCCGTTCAGCCCGACCGCTGCGCCTTATCCGGTAACTATCGTCTTGAGTCCAACC
CGGTAAGACACGACTTATCGCCACTGGCAGCAGCCACTGGTAACAGGATTAGCAGAGCGAGGTATGTAGG
CGGTGCTACAGAGTTCTTGAAGTGGTGGCCTAACTACGGCTACACTAGAAGAACAGTATTTGGTATCTGC
GCTCTGCTGAAGCCAGTTACCTTCGGAAAAAGAGTTGGTAGCTCTTGATCCGGCAAACAAACCACCGCTG
GTAGCGGTGGTTTTTTTGTTTGCAAGCAGCAGATTACGCGCAGAAAAAAAGGATCTCAAGAAGATCCTTT
GATCTTTTCTACGGGGTCTGACGCTCAGTGGAACGAAAACTCACGTTAAGGGATTTTGGTCATGAGATTA
TCAAAAAGGATCTTCACCTAGATCCTTTTAAATTAAAAATGAAGTTTTAAATCAATCTAAAGTATATATG
AGTAAACTTGGTCTGACAGTTACCAATGCTTAATCAGTGAGGCACCTATCTCAGCGATCTGTCTATTTCG
TTCATCCATAGTTGCCTGACTCCCCGTCGTGTAGATAACTACGATACGGGAGGGCTTACCATCTGGCCCC
AGTGCTGCAATGATACCGCGAGACCCACGCTCACCGGCTCCAGATTTATCAGCAATAAACCAGCCAGCCG
GAAGGGCCGAGCGCAGAAGTGGTCCTGCAACTTTATCCGCCTCCATCCAGTCTATTAATTGTTGCCGGGA
AGCTAGAGTAAGTAGTTCGCCAGTTAATAGTTTGCGCAACGTTGTTGCCATTGCTACAGGCATCGTGGTG
TCACGCTCGTCGTTTGGTATGGCTTCATTCAGCTCCGGTTCCCAACGATCAAGGCGAGTTACATGATCCC
CCATGTTGTGCAAAAAAGCGGTTAGCTCCTTCGGTCCTCCGATCGTTGTCAGAAGTAAGTTGGCCGCAGT
GTTATCACTCATGGTTATGGCAGCACTGCATAATTCTCTTACTGTCATGCCATCCGTAAGATGCTTTTCT
GTGACTGGTGAGTACTCAACCAAGTCATTCTGAGAATAGTGTATGCGGCGACCGAGTTGCTCTTGCCCGG
CGTCAATACGGGATAATACCGCGCCACATAGCAGAACTTTAAAAGTGCTCATCATTGGAAAACGTTCTTC
GGGGCGAAAACTCTCAAGGATCTTACCGCTGTTGAGATCCAGTTCGATGTAACCCACTCGTGCACCCAAC
TGATCTTCAGCATCTTTTACTTTCACCAGCGTTTCTGGGTGAGCAAAAACAGGAAGGCAAAATGCCGCAA
AAAAGGGAATAAGGGCGACACGGAAATGTTGAATACTCATACTCTTCCTTTTTCAATATTATTGAAGCAT
TTATCAGGGTTATTGTCTCATGAGCGGATACATATTTGAATGTATTTAGAAAAATAAACAAATAGGGGTT
CCGCGCACATTTCCCCGAAAAGTGCCACCTGACGTCGACGGATCGGGAGATCTCCCGATCCCCTATGGTG
CACTCTCAGTACAATCTGCTCTGATGCCGCATAGTTAAGCCAGTATCTGCTCCCTGCTTGTGTGTTGGAG
GTCGCTGAGTAGTGCGCGAGCAAAATTTAAGCTACAACAAGGCAAGGCTTGACCGACAATTGCATGAAGA
ATCTGCTTAGGGTTAGGCGTTTTGCGCTGCTTCGCGATGTACGGGCCAGATATACGCGTTGACATTGATT
ATTGACTAGTTATTAATAGTAATCAATTACGGGGTCATTAGTTCATAGCCCATATATGGAGTTCCGCGTT
ACATAACTTACGGTAAATGGCCCGCCTGGCTGACCGCCCAACGACCCCCGCCCATTGACGTCAATAATGA
CGTATGTTCCCATAGTAACGCCAATAGGGACTTTCCATTGACGTCAATGGGTGGAGTATTTACGGTAAAC
TGCCCACTTGGCAGTACATCAAGTGTATCATATGCCAAGTACGCCCCCTATTGACGTCAATGACGGTAAA
TGGCCCGCCTGGCATTATGCCCAGTACATGACCTTATGGGACTTTCCTACTTGGCAGTACATCTACGTAT
TAGTCATCGCTATTACCATGGTGATGCGGTTTTGGCAGTACATCAATGGGCGTGGATAGCGGTTTGACTC
ACGGGGATTTCCAAGTCTCCACCCCATTGACGTCAATGGGAGTTTGTTTTGGCACCAAAATCAACGGGAC
TTTCCAAAATGTCGTAACAACTCCGCCCCATTGACGCAAATGGGCGGTAGGCGTGTACGGTGGGAGGTCT
ATATAAGCAGCGCGTTTTGCCTGTACTGGGTCTCTCTGGTTAGACCAGATCTGAGCCTGGGAGCTCTCTG
GCTAACTAGGGAACCCACTGCTTAAGCCTCAATAAAGCTTGCCTTGAGTGCTTCAAGTAGTGTGTGCCCG
TCTGTTGTGTGACTCTGGTAACTAGAGATCCCTCAGACCCTTTTAGTCAGTGTGGAAAATCTCTAGCAGT
GGCGCCCGAACAGGGACTTGAAAGCGAAAGGGAAACCAGAGGAGCTCTCTCGACGCAGGACTCGGCTTGC
TGAAGCGCGCACGGCAAGAGGCGAGGGGCGGCGACTGGTGAGTACGCCAAAAATTTTGACTAGCGGAGGC
TAGAAGGAGAGAGATGGGTGCGAGAGCGTCAGTATTAAGCGGGGGAGAATTAGATCGCGATGGGAAAAAA
TTCGGTTAAGGCCAGGGGGAAAGAAAAAATATAAATTAAAACATATAGTATGGGCAAGCAGGGAGCTAGA
ACGATTCGCAGTTAATCCTGGCCTGTTAGAAACATCAGAAGGCTGTAGACAAATACTGGGACAGCTACAA
CCATCCCTTCAGACAGGATCAGAAGAACTTAGATCATTATATAATACAGTAGCAACCCTCTATTGTGTGC
ATCAAAGGATAGAGATAAAAGACACCAAGGAAGCTTTAGACAAGATAGAGGAAGAGCAAAACAAAAGTAA
GACCACCGCACAGCAAGCGGCCGGCCGCTGATCTTCAGACCTGGAGGAGGAGATATGAGGGACAATTGGA
GAAGTGAATTATATAAATATAAAGTAGTAAAAATTGAACCATTAGGAGTAGCACCCACCAAGGCAAAGAG
AAGAGTGGTGCAGAGAGAAAAAAGAGCAGTGGGAATAGGAGCTTTGTTCCTTGGGTTCTTGGGAGCAGCA
GGAAGCACTATGGGCGCAGCGTCAATGACGCTGACGGTACAGGCCAGACAATTATTGTCTGGTATAGTGC
AGCAGCAGAACAATTTGCTGAGGGCTATTGAGGCGCAACAGCATCTGTTGCAACTCACAGTCTGGGGCAT
CAAGCAGCTCCAGGCAAGAATCCTGGCTGTGGAAAGATACCTAAAGGATCAACAGCTCCTGGGGATTTGG
GGTTGCTCTGGAAAACTCATTTGCACCACTGCTGTGCCTTGGAATGCTAGTTGGAGTAATAAATCTCTGG
AACAGATTTGGAATCACACGACCTGGATGGAGTGGGACAGAGAAATTAACAATTACACAAGCTTAATACA
CTCCTTAATTGAAGAATCGCAAAACCAGCAAGAAAAGAATGAACAAGAATTATTGGAATTAGATAAATGG
GCAAGTTTGTGGAATTGGTTTAACATAACAAATTGGCTGTGGTATATAAAATTATTCATAATGATAGTAG
GAGGCTTGGTAGGTTTAAGAATAGTTTTTGCTGTACTTTCTATAGTGAATAGAGTTAGGCAGGGATATTC
ACCATTATCGTTTCAGACCCACCTCCCAACCCCGAGGGGACCCGACAGGCCCGAAGGAATAGAAGAAGAA
GGTGGAGAGAGAGACAGAGACAGATCCATTCGATTAGTGAACGGATCGGCACTGCGTGCGCCAATTCTGC
AGACAAATGGCAGTATTCATCCACAATTTTAAAAGAAAAGGGGGGATTGGGGGGTACAGTGCAGGGGAAA
GAATAGTAGACATAATAGCAACAGACATACAAACTAAAGAATTACAAAAACAAATTACAAAAATTCAAAA
TTTTCGGGTTTATTACAGGGACAGCAGAGATCCAGTTTGGTTAGTACCGGGCCCGCTCTAGCCCTGCAGG
AACTGTTTAAACTGTGATCCGACGCGCCATCTCTAGGCCCGCGCCGGCCCCCTCGCACGGACTTGTGGGA
GAAGCTCGGCTACTCCCCTGCCCCGGTTAATTTGCATATAATATTTCCTAGTAACTATAGAGGCTTAATG
TGCGATAAAAGACAGATAATCTGTTCTTTTTAATACTAGCTACATTTTACATGATAGGCTTGGATTTCTA
TAAGAGATACAAATACTAAATTATTATTTTAAAAAACAGCACAAAAGGAAACTCACCCTAACTGTAAAGT
AATTGTGTGTTTTGAGACTATAAGTATCCCTTGGAGAACCACCTTGTTGGATCATGTCGGAGTTCAGTGG
TTTGAGAGCTAAGCAGAAAGCTGCATAGCAAGTTCAAATAAGGCTAGTCCGTACACAACTTGAAAAAGTG
GCAGCCGAGTCGGCTGCTTTTTTTGCTCGAATCTACACTCAGCTATGGCGCGCCCCAAGGTCGGGCAGGA
AGAGGGCCTATTTCCCATGATTCCTTCATATTTGCATATACGATACAAGGCTGTTAGAGAGATAATTGGA
ATTAATTTGACTGTAAACACAAAGATATTAGTACAAAATACGTGACGTAGAAAGTAATAATTTCTTGGGT
AGTTTGCAGTTTTAAAATTATGTTTTAAAATGGACTATCATATGCTTACCGTAACTTGAAAGTATTTCGA
TTTCTTGGCTTTATATATCTTGTGGAAAGCCAGAAACATGGTTCAAACAGATCGTCACAGGTTTCAGAGC
TAAGCACAAGAGTGCATAGCAAGTTGAAATAAGGCTAGTCCGTTTACAACTTGAAAAAGTGGCACCCGAG
TCGGGTGCTTTTTTTGTTTGGCGCGCCTATGGCTTAATTAACATGGCGGCCGCATTCTACCGGGTAGGGG
AGGCGCTTTTCCCAAGGCAGTCTGGAGCATGCGCTTTAGCAGCCCCGCTGGGCACTTGGCGCTACACAAG
TGGCCTCTGGCCTCGCACACATTCCACATCCACCGGTAGGCGCCAACCGGCTCCGTTCTTTGGTGGCCCC
TTCGCGCCACCTTCTACTCCTCCCCTAGTCAGGAAGTTCCCCCCCGCCCCGCAGCTCGCGTCGTGCAGGA
CGTGACAAATGGAAGTAGCACGTCTCACTAGTCTCGTGCAGATGGACAGCACCGCTGAGCAATGGAAGCG
GGTAGGCCTTTGGGGCAGCGGCCAATAGCAGCTTTGCTCCTTCGCTTTCTGGGCTCAGAGGCTGGGAAGG
GGTGGGTCCGGGGGCGGGCTCAGGGGCGGGCTCAGGGGCGGGGCGGGCGCCCGAAGGTCCTCCGGAGGCC
CGGCATTCTGCACGCTTCAAAAGCGCACGTCTGCCGCGCTGTTCTCCTCTTCCTCATCTCCGGGACCCGG
GATGCCCAAGAAGAAGAGGAAGGTGTCCAATTTACTGACCGTACACCAAAATTTGCCTGCATTACCGGTC
GATGCAACGAGTGATGAGGTTCGCAAGAACCTGATGGACATGTTCAGGGATCGCCAGGCGTTTTCTGAGC
ATACCTGGAAAATGCTTCTGTCCGTTTGCCGGTCGTGGGCGGCATGGTGCAAGTTGAATAACCGGAAATG
GTTTCCCGCAGAACCTGAAGATGTTCGCGATTATCTTCTATATCTTCAGGCGCGCGGTCTGGCAGTAAAA
ACTATCCAGCAACATTTGGGCCAGCTAAACATGCTTCATCGTCGGTCCGGGCTGCCACGACCAAGTGACA
GCAATGCTGTTTCACTGGTTATGCGGCGGATCCGAAAAGAAAACGTTGATGCCGGTGAACGTGCAAAACA
GGCTCTAGCGTTCGAACGCACTGATTTCGACCAGGTTCGTTCACTCATGGAAAATAGCGATCGCTGCCAG
GATATACGTAATCTGGCATTTCTGGGGATTGCTTATAACACCCTGTTACGTATAGCCGAAATTGCCAGGA
TCAGGGTTAAAGATATCTCACGTACTGACGGTGGGAGAATGTTAATCCATATTGGCAGAACGAAAACGCT
GGTTAGCACCGCAGGTGTAGAGAAGGCACTTAGCCTGGGGGTAACTAAACTGGTCGAGCGATGGATTTCC
GTCTCTGGTGTAGCTGATGATCCGAATAACTACCTGTTTTGCCGGGTCAGAAAAAATGGTGTTGCCGCGC
CATCTGCCACCAGCCAGCTATCAACTCGCGCCCTGGAAGGGATTTTTGAAGCAACTCATCGATTGATTTA
CGGCGCTAAGGATGACTCTGGTCAGAGATACCTGGCCTGGTCTGGACACAGTGCCCGTGTCGGAGCCGCG
CGAGATATGGCCCGCGCTGGAGTTTCAATACCGGAGATCATGCAAGCTGGTGGCTGGACCAATGTAAATA
TTGTCATGAACTATATCCGTAACCTGGATAGTGAAACAGGGGCAATGGTGCGCCTGCTGGAAGATGGCGA
TTAGCCATGTTTAAGGGTTCCGGTTCCACTAGGTACAATTCGATATCAAGCTTATCGATAATCAACCTCT
GGATTACAAAATTTGTGAAAGATTGACTGGTATTCTTAACTATGTTGCTCCTTTTACGCTATGTGGATAC
GCTGCTTTAATGCCTTTGTATCATGCTATTGCTTCCCGTATGGCTTTCATTTTCTCCTCCTTGTATAAAT
CCTGGTTGCTGTCTCTTTATGAGGAGTTGTGGCCCGTTGTCAGGCAACGTGGCGTGGTGTGCACTGTGTT
TGCTGACGCAACCCCCACTGGTTGGGGCATTGCCACCACCTGTCAGCTCCTTTCCGGGACTTTCGCTTTC
CCCCTCCCTATTGCCACGGCGGAACTCATCGCCGCCTGCCTTGCCCGCTGCTGGACAGGGGCTCGGCTGT
TGGGCACTGACAATTCCGTGGTGTTGTCGGGGAAATCATCGTCCTTTCCTTGGCTGCTCGCCTGTGTTGC
CACCTGGATTCTGCGCGGGACGTCCTTCTGCTACGTCCCTTCGGCCCTCAATCCAGCGGACCTTCCTTCC
CGCGGCCTGCTGCCGGCTCTGCGGCCTCTTCCGCGTCTTCGCCTTCGCCCTCAGACGAGTCGGATCTCCC
TTTGGGCCGCCTCCCCGCATCGATACCGTCGACCTCGATCGAGACCTAGAAAAACATGGAGCAATCACAA
GTAGCAATACAGCAGCTACCAATGCTGATTGTGCCTGGCTAGAAGCACAAGAGGAGGAGGAGGTGGGTTT
TCCAGTCACACCTCAGGTACCTTTAAGACCAATGACTTACAAGGCAGCTGTAGATCTTAGCCACTTTTTA
AAAGAAAAGGGGGGACTGGAAGGGCTAATTCACTCCCAACGAAGACAAGATATCCTTGATCTGTGGATCT
ACCACACACAAGGCTACTTCCCTGATTGGCAGAACTACACACCAGGGCCAGGGATCAGATATCCACTGAC
CTTTGGATGGTGCTACAAGCTAGTACCAGTTGAGCAAGAGAAGGTAGAAGAAGCCAATGAAGGAGAGAAC
ACCCGCTTGTTACACCCTGTGAGCCTGCATGGGATGGATGACCCGGAGAGAGAAGTAT
